Addgene plasmid #18477: T4 Lysozyme S38D L99A M102Q N144D
Depositing lab: Brian Matthews. Depositing organization: University of Oregon.
Backbone
  Vector backbone: pHS1403
  Backbone size w/o insert (bp): 5000
  Vector type: Bacterial Expression
Growth in bacteria
  Bacterial resistance: Ampicillin, 100 μg/mL
  Growth temperature: 37°C
  Growth strain: DH5alpha
  Copy number: High Copy
Gene/Insert
  Gene/Insert name: T4 Lysozyme
  Species: Bacteriophage T4
  Insert size (bp): 600
  Mutation: S38D L99A M102Q N144D
  GenBank ID: NP_049736
  Entrez Gene: e (a.k.a. T4p123)
  Cloning method: Restriction Enzyme; 5′ cloning site BamHI (not destroyed); 3′ cloning site HindIII (not destroyed)
  Sequencing primers: 5′ na; 3′ GGCGTATCACGAGGCCC
Terms and licenses: Academic/Nonprofit Terms; Industry Terms: Not Available to Industry
Depositor comments: The BamHI site is 27 bp from the ATG and the HindIII site is 115 bp from the stop.
How to cite: T4 Lysozyme S38D L99A M102Q N144D was a gift from Brian Matthews (Addgene plasmid # 18477 ; http://n2t.net/addgene:18477 ; RRID:Addgene_18477)
