[The description below was written by a language model from this plasmid's Addgene catalogue record.]
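Description:
T4 Lysozyme S38D L99A M102Q N144D is a bacterial expression plasmid built on the pHS1403 backbone (about 5 kb without insert) that carries a mutant version of the bacteriophage T4 lysozyme gene (gene e). It is maintained in E. coli as a high-copy plasmid under ampicillin selection. The record does not provide a feature table, so the promoter driving expression, the origin of replication and any other regulatory elements of pHS1403 are not stated here, and no fusion tags are recorded.

The insert of roughly 600 bp sits between BamHI and HindIII sites, both of which were preserved during cloning. According to the depositor's notes, the BamHI site lies 27 bp from the start codon and the HindIII site 115 bp from the stop codon, so the fragment includes short flanking untranslated regions and can be excised intact. The coding sequence carries four substitutions: S38D, L99A, M102Q and N144D. From general knowledge of T4 lysozyme engineering, L99A creates an internal cavity in the C-terminal domain that can bind small nonpolar ligands, and adding M102Q introduces a polar group into that cavity. S38D and N144D are surface changes of a type used to stabilise the protein by placing negative charges near helix N-termini. The record itself does not explain the rationale for this combination. The construct is suited to producing the mutant enzyme in bacteria for studies of protein stability, structure and ligand binding, although the specific intended use is not given in the catalogue entry.
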