>Addgene plasmid #18477 | T4 Lysozyme S38D L99A M102Q N144D | addgene partial sequence | sequence record 24263 | 3primeUP
GCNANTGNAAAAAGCCCGCTCATTAGGCGGGCTCAGATCTGCTCATGTTTGACAGCTTATCATCGATAAG
CTTCGGCAATAAATTCTTGATATGTTTTCATATGTTTCCTTTAAATATTTTAATTAGTAATTGTCTATTC
AAGTAATTGTGAATATACTATCACAATTCCAAGAGAAAGTAAACAGCTTTATAGATTTTTATACGCGTCC
CAAGTGCCAGTTCTAAACGTTGTAATGACTCGTTTTGCGCGATCAGGTGTTTGATTATACCATCTACTTT
TAGCTAAGTTAACTGCTGCTTCATCCCAGCGTTTTTGTTGAAGCATACGTAAAGAGTTAGTAAATCCTGC
CACACCGGTTTCTCCCATTTGGAAAACCTGATTAATCGCTGCACAGCGACGAACCGCATCAAGAGAATCA
TAAACCGGTTTTAATTTAGCATTTCTCAGAATTCCGCGAACAGCAGCATCAACATCCTGATTAAAGAGTT
TTTCAGCCTCATCTTTTGTAATTACACCATTGCAATTACGCCCAATAGCTTTATCTAATTCAGATTTAGC
AGCATTAAGATCTGGACTTTTTGTAAGCAAATGACCGATGCCAATAGTGTAATAGCCTTCTGTGTCTTTA
TAGATTTTAAGTCTAAGACCTTCATCTATACGTAACATTTCAAATATATTCATAATACCTCCTAAGCATC
GATGGATCCTGTTTCCTGTGTGAAATTGTTATCCGCTCACAATTCCACACATTATACGAGCCGATGATAA
TTGTCACAGGGGGANGGGAGTAGCTGANCTGTTCCGTGTGAATGTACCGCTCN
